>Addgene plasmid #127728 | pDSM-bc-Prps3-CAD-Tcyc1 | addgene full sequence | sequence record 254054 | Addgene NGS Result
TAAAACGACGGCCAGTCTTAAGCTCGGGCCCCCTGGGCGGTTCTGATAACGAGTAATCGTTAATCCGCAA
ATAACGTAAAAACCCGCTTCGGCGGGTTTTTTTATGGGGGGAGTTTAGGGAAAGAGCATTTGTCAGAATA
TTTAAGGGCGCCTGTCACTTTGCTTGATATATGAGAATTATTTAACCTTATAAATGAGAAAAAAGCAACG
CACTTTAAATAAGATACGTTGCTTTTTCGATTGATGAACACCTATAATTAAACTATTCATCTATTATTTA
TGATTTTTTGTATATACAATATTTCTAGTTTGTTAAAGAGAATTAAGAAAATAAATCTCGAAAATAATAA
AGGGAAAATCAGTTTTTGATATCAAAATTATACATGTCAACGATAATACAAAATATAATACAAACTATAA
GATGTTATCAGTATTTATTATGCATTTAGAATAAATTTTGTGTCGCCCTTATTCGACTCACTATAGAAGT
TCCTATTCTCTAGAAAGTATAGGAACTTCACTTCATTTTCAACAGGAGGCGGATGGATATACTGTGGTCT
GGAAGATGCCGGAAAGCGTGAGGTGTTACATGCGTACACGCGTTTGTACAGAAAAAAAAGAAAAATTTGA
AATATAAATAACGTTCTTAATACTAACATAACTATAAAAAAATAAATAGGGACCTAGACTTCAGGTTGTC
TAACTCCTTCCTTTTCGGTTAGAGCGGATGTGGGGGGAGGGCGTGAATGTAAGCGTGACATAACTAATTA
CATGATATCGACAAAGGAAAAGGGGCCTGTTTACTTGATACCCAATGGAGATTTGACTGGACAGTTCAAC
AATTCCAATAATGGAGAGATATCGGTCAATCTGTCCAAACCCAAAACCAAATCTTCGATTTCCTTGACTC
TGGATTCGTCAGTGACGGAACCAGCCAAAGTTCTGTATTTGTGCAAGATTCTTTCGTTTGGCATTGGTTC
CTTGACACCTAATGGCTTTTCAACGGATTCAGTGATGGAAGAACCGTCGTTGAATTCAATTCTGACTCTA
CCAGCAGACAAACAGTTACCATCTTGGTCAAATTCTTCAGATTGAGAAGAGGTGACCTTTCTAGCCAAAT
CCCAGACTTCTGGTCTTTCCAAGTTGTCATCGAATTCGGAGAATTGAGACAACAAACATTGTTGGTCAAC
CAATTGGACAGCCAAAATGTAAGCAACAGACATTTGACCAGCAATGGAGGAGATTGGTCTTTCTTCTGGA
ATCCAACCACAGTGAGAGTTGGAAGCAGTGGATAATTGAACGTGAACGTGTCTGATGTTGGACAAGTTAG
CTCTGTTCAACAATTCTGGGTAACGACCTTGTAAGTTTTCAATGGCTTCAACTGGACCGTGGACTAAACC
ACAACAAGCGTACAATTTGATTCTGATGGTGAAAGTGTGCCAGAAAGAACCTAAACCGGCAACAACTTCT
TCTTCCTTGTATGGAGGTTCTCTACCGTTACCCTTGGTGAACATCTTCAAGAAACCACCGTAAGATCTTT
CCAAGACACCCTTCATAGCTTCGTAACCACCGTGAGCCAACAAACCACCTAATAGACCGTTTCTGGCAGC
GAAACCATGTTGAACTCTCTTAACCATACCACCGTATTGAGCAGACATCAAACCACAAGCTTGGGTACAA
GCGATACCCAAAGCATCTTCCATGGAGTCTGGAGTCAAACCCAACAACTTACCGGTAGCCAAAGCACCAG
CTGGAGCACCGTAAACGGCACCACAATGCCAACCGTTGTTCAACAAGTCAGAACCGTAGATGGCCTTACC
GATTCTTGGACCAGATTCGAAACCGACAATGGCAGCTAAGATAACATCGATACCAGAGATGGTCTTACCT
TGTTCAGCCAAGACTTCAGAAGCAGCGAAAACAGCTGGTAGAACAATGGAAGCAGAGTGCAATGGAGCTT
CAGAGTGGTAGTCATCCAATTCAGTGGCTTGAATAAAGGCAGAGTTGGTCATGGCAGCAGCAACTGGACC
CAATTTTTGACCGTAACCGATGACACGACAAGCACCTGGAGGTTCGAAGGACATGGTAGCTTGAACGTAC
TTTTCAGACCATGGAACACGAGCACCAACCCAAGCACAGGCAATACCGTCCAAAATCAAGTACTTGGCTC
TTTCCAAGACATCAGATGGAATGTCGTCAGTAGCCAAGTTGGAAGCCCAGTGACAGATTTCGGAAGTGAC
ACCAGACTTGGCATTGGAGTCAGCAGATTGCTTGGTCATTTTTGTAGTTTGTTTGCTGTTTTATTTTCAG
TTATCAAAACAATGTTCAAAAACTAATCTAACAATATCTACAAACTAGAAATTGCTTAAAATGTATGAAA
AATGCTGTTGTATTTCAAAGAGCTGCATTGATTTGGAAAATTTACCACTGCCCATGGGAGAAAGGCTCGC
GGCGCCTCATCTCAAGAAAAGAAAATGTTTTTTTCATAAAAAAAACAAACTTTACAGCAAGAATATTATA
CAGGAAAGGTATGGATGTTACGGAAACAAAAAACAGTCTCATTTAATCATGAGGAATTAGATTATTCCAA
AGGAACATGAAAAGAAGTGAAATCAAGAAAAAAAAACAAGAGAATTTACCGGCGGCCAAAAATACTAACG
TAATCCCGTTGACGTTTACGCATGCAGTGTTGTAGGCTCACCAGCAATTATGTTAGTTGAGATGTAACTG
CTTCGCGTGAACACTACGTAAATGTTATTGTGTGGAACTGACGTGGACCTTTTCTGTGTTGCTTTTAGTA
TAACGATATCCATCCTTTTACTTGGATTGCACTGCTAAGATTTGTGTTCGTTTGGGTGCAGTCGGTTGTG
TACATCGATCCGCCCCACTTCAGAAGTTCCTATACTTTCTAGAGAATAGGAACTTCACTATAGAGTCGAA
TAAGGGCGACACCCCCTAATTAGCCCGGGCGAAAGGCCCAGTCTTTCGACTGAGCCTTTCGTTTTATTTG
ATGCCTGGCAGTTCCCTACTCTCGCATGGGGAGTCCCCACACTACCATCGGCGCTACGGCGTTTCACTTC
TGAGTTCGGCATGGGGTCAGGTGGGACCACCGCGCTACTGCCGCCAGGCAAACAAGGGGTGTTATGAGCC
ATATTCAGGTATAAATGGGCTCGCGATAATGTTCAGAATTGGTTAATTGGTTGTAACACTGACCCCTATT
TGTTTATTTTTCTAAATACATTCAAATATGTATCCGCTCATGAGACAATAACCCTGATAAATGCTTCAAT
AATATTGAAAAAGGAAGAATATGAGCCATATTCAACGGGAAACGTCGAGGCCGCGATTAAATTCCAACAT
GGATGCTGATTTATATGGGTATAAATGGGCTCGCGATAATGTCGGGCAATCAGGTGCGACAATCTATCGC
TTGTATGGGAAGCCCGATGCGCCAGAGTTGTTTCTGAAACATGGCAAAGGTAGCGTTGCCAATGATGTTA
CAGATGAGATGGTCAGACTAAACTGGCTGACGGAATTTATGCCACTTCCGACCATCAAGCATTTTATCCG
TACTCCTGATGATGCATGGTTACTCACCACTGCGATCCCCGGAAAAACAGCGTTCCAGGTATTAGAAGAA
TATCCTGATTCAGGTGAAAATATTGTTGATGCGCTGGCAGTGTTCCTGCGCCGGTTGCACTCGATTCCTG
TTTGTAATTGTCCTTTTAACAGCGATCGCGTATTTCGCCTCGCTCAGGCGCAATCACGAATGAATAACGG
TTTGGTTGATGCGAGTGATTTTGATGACGAGCGTAATGGCTGGCCTGTTGAACAAGTCTGGAAAGAAATG
CATAAACTTTTGCCATTCTCACCGGATTCAGTCGTCACTCATGGTGATTTCTCACTTGATAACCTTATTT
TTGACGAGGGGAAATTAATAGGTTGTATTGATGTTGGACGAGTCGGAATCGCAGACCGATACCAGGATCT
TGCCATCCTATGGAACTGCCTCGGTGAGTTTTCTCCTTCATTACAGAAACGGCTTTTTCAAAAATATGGT
ATTGATAATCCTGATATGAATAAATTGCAATTTCATTTGATGCTCGATGAGTTTTTCTAAGCAGAGCATT
ACGCTGACTTGACGGGACGGCGCAAGCTCATGACCAAAATCCCTTAACGTGAGTTACGCGCGCGTCGTTC
CACTGAGCGTCAGACCCCGTAGAAAAGATCAAAGGATCTTCTTGAGATCCTTTTTTTCTGCGCGTAATCT
GCTGCTTGCAAACAAAAAAACCACCGCTACCAGCGGTGGTTTGTTTGCCGGATCAAGAGCTACCAACTCT
TTTTCCGAAGGTAACTGGCTTCAGCAGAGCGCAGATACCAAATACTGTTCTTCTAGTGTAGCCGTAGTTA
GCCCACCACTTCAAGAACTCTGTAGCACCGCCTACATACCTCGCTCTGCTAATCCTGTTACCAGTGGCTG
CTGCCAGTGGCGATAAGTCGTGTCTTACCGGGTTGGACTCAAGACGATAGTTACCGGATAAGGCGCAGCG
GTCGGGCTGAACGGGGGGTTCGTGCACACAGCCCAGCTTGGAGCGAACGACCTACACCGAACTGAGATAC
CTACAGCGTGAGCTATGAGAAAGCGCCACGCTTCCCGAAGGGAGAAAGGCGGACAGGTATCCGGTAAGCG
GCAGGGTCGGAACAGGAGAGCGCACGAGGGAGCTTCCAGGGGGAAACGCCTGGTATCTTTATAGTCCTGT
CGGGTTTCGCCACCTCTGACTTGAGCGTCGATTTTTGTGATGCTCGTCAGGGGGGCGGAGCCTATGGAAA
AACGCCAGCAACGCGGCCTTTTTACGGTTCCTGGCCTTTTGCTGGCCTTTTGCTCACATGTTCTTTCCTG
CGTTATCCCCTGATTCTGTGGATAACCGTATTACCGCCTTTGAGTGAGCTGATACCGCTCGCCGCAGCCG
AACGACCGAGCGCAGCGAGTCAGTGAGCGAGGAAGCGGAAGGCGAGAGTAGGGAACTGCCAGGCATCAAA
CTAAGCAGAAGGCCCCTGACGGATGGCCTTTTTGCGTTTCTACAAACTCTTTCTGTGTTG
Features (pLannotate 1.2.2; 12 found; start..end, strand, type, name):
    486..519     +  protein_bind   FRT (minimal): supports FLP-mediated excision but not integration (Turan and Bode, 2011) FLP recombinase from the Saccharomyces cerevisiae 2μ plasmid
    584..775     -  terminator     CYC1 terminator (fragment): S. cerevisiae CYC1; transcription terminator for CYC1
    813..2279    -  CDS            cad1: CAD_ASPTE - Experimental evidence at protein level: Swiss-Prot protein existence level 1. Involved in the production of itaconic acid, a soluble unsaturated dicarboxylic acid mainly produced from sugars. From Aspergillus terreus.
   2893..2926    -  protein_bind   FRT (minimal): supports FLP-mediated excision but not integration (Turan and Bode, 2011) FLP recombinase from the Saccharomyces cerevisiae 2μ plasmid
   2970..3010    -  terminator     rrnB T1 terminator (fragment): transcription terminator T1 from the E. coli rrnB gene
   3012..3127    -  ncRNA          5S rRNA: Accession: RF00001 - 5S ribosomal RNA
   3158..3182    +  CDS            KanR (fragment): aminoglycoside phosphotransferase; aph(3')-Ia; confers resistance to kanamycin in bacteria or G418 (Geneticin®) in eukaryotes
   3212..3308    +  promoter       AmpR promoter (fragment): bla
   3311..4120    +  CDS            KanR: aminoglycoside phosphotransferase; aph(3')-Ia; confers resistance to kanamycin in bacteria or G418 (Geneticin®) in eukaryotes
   4242..4830    +  rep_origin     ori: high-copy-number ColE1/pMB1/pBR322/pUC origin of replication
   5055..5072    +  terminator     rrnB T2 terminator (fragment): transcription terminator T2 from the E. coli rrnB gene
   5097..16      -  CDS            lacZα (fragment) (across the origin): LacZα fragment of β-galactosidase; lacZ fragment
