[The description below was written by a language model from this plasmid's Addgene catalogue record and pLannotate feature annotations shown in this document.]
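Description:
pDSM-bc-Prps3-CAD-Tcyc1 is a roughly 5.1 kb E. coli-propagated part plasmid from a synthetic-biology toolkit for building multigene pathways in Saccharomyces cerevisiae. The pDSM-bc backbone carries a high-copy ColE1/pUC-type origin and a kanamycin resistance gene (aph(3')-Ia) driven by a bla-type promoter. Fragments of the rrnB T1 and T2 terminators, a 5S rRNA segment and a residual lacZα fragment are also annotated in the backbone. No yeast replication origin or yeast auxotrophic marker is annotated, consistent with a plasmid that acts as a template for genomic integration rather than being maintained episomally in yeast.

The payload is a single transcription unit encoding cis-aconitate decarboxylase (CAD, cad1) from Aspergillus terreus, listed as a synthetic version of the gene. This enzyme converts cis-aconitate to itaconic acid. According to the record, expression is driven by the yeast RPS3 promoter and terminated by the CYC1 terminator. The automated annotation detects the coding sequence and the terminator but does not label the promoter, which presumably lies in the unannotated stretch upstream of the gene. The unit was assembled through BsaI sites that were destroyed during cloning, as is typical of Golden Gate-style assembly.

Two minimal FRT sites are annotated on either side of the cassette, though the record does not explain their role. The depositor states that the unit carries "pathway position 3" homology arms that connect it to neighbouring pathway positions. The unit is amplified by PCR for integration into the S. cerevisiae genome. It was used in combinatorial strain libraries aimed at optimising itaconic acid production.
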