Addgene plasmid #127728: pDSM-bc-Prps3-CAD-Tcyc1
Purpose: Yeast pathway position 3. CAD transcription unit with the RPS3 promoter and CYC1 terminator.
Depositing lab: Christopher Voigt. Depositing organization: Massachusetts Institute of Technology. Publication: Iterative algorithm-guided design of massive strain libraries, applied to itaconic acid production in yeast. Young EM, Zhao Z, Gielesen BEM, Wu L, Benjamin Gordon D, Roubos JA, Voigt CA. Metab Eng. 2018 Jul;48:33-43. doi: 10.1016/j.ymben.2018.05.002. Epub 2018 May 9. PubMed 29753070.
Backbone
  Vector backbone: pDSM-bc
  Vector type: Yeast Expression, Synthetic Biology
Growth in bacteria
  Bacterial resistance: Kanamycin, 50 μg/mL
  Growth temperature: 37°C
  Growth strain: DH5alpha
  Copy number: High Copy
Gene/Insert
  Gene/Insert name: cis-aconitate decarboxylase (alt name: CAD)
  Species: Synthetic; Aspergillus terreus
  Insert size (bp): 1495
  GenBank ID: MH366503.1
  Promoter: Prps3
  Cloning method: Restriction Enzyme; 5′ cloning site BsaI (destroyed during cloning); 3′ cloning site BsaI (destroyed during cloning)
  Sequencing primers: 5′ CGGATCGATGTACACAACCG; 3′ CAACAGGAGGCGGATGGATATAC
Terms and licenses: Academic/Nonprofit Terms; Industry Terms: Not Available to Industry
Depositor comments: CAD transcription unit with pathway position 3 homology arms, compatible with 5' position 2 and 3' position 3 homology arm. Sequencing primers are also the primers for amplifying DNA for integration into the S. cerevisiae genome.
How to cite: pDSM-bc-Prps3-CAD-Tcyc1 was a gift from Christopher Voigt (Addgene plasmid # 127728 ; http://n2t.net/addgene:127728 ; RRID:Addgene_127728)
